>Addgene plasmid #215616 | pHAGE-mEGFP-hCEBPa_AroPERFECT_IS10 | addgene full sequence | sequence record 427349 | Addgene NGS Result
TGGAAGGGCTAATTCACTCCCAAAGAAGACAAGATATCCTTGATCTGTGGATCTACCACACACAAGGCTA
CTTCCCTGATTAGCAGAACTACACACCAGGGCCAGGGGTCAGATATCCACTGACCTTTGGATGGTGCTAC
AAGCTAGTACCAGTTGAGCCAGATAAGGTAGAAGAGGCCAATAAAGGAGAGAACACCAGCTTGTTACACC
CTGTGAGCCTGCATGGGATGGATGACCCGGAGAGAGAAGTGTTAGAGTGGAGGTTTGACAGCCGCCTAGC
ATTTCATCACGTGGCCCGAGAGCTGCATCCGGAGTACTTCAAGAACTGCTGATATCGAGCTTGCTACAAG
GGACTTTCCGCTGGGGACTTTCCAGGGAGGCGTGGCCTGGGCGGGACTGGGGAGTGGCGAGCCCTCAGAT
CCTGCATATAAGCAGCTGCTTTTTGCCTGTACTGGGTCTCTCTGGTTAGACCAGATCTGAGCCTGGGAGC
TCTCTGGCTAACTAGGGAACCCACTGCTTAAGCCTCAATAAAGCTTGCCTTGAGTGCTTCAAGTAGTGTG
TGCCCGTCTGTTGTGTGACTCTGGTAACTAGAGATCCCTCAGACCCTTTTAGTCAGTGTGGAAAATCTCT
AGCAGTGGCGCCCGAACAGGGACTTGAAAGCGAAAGGGAAACCAGAGGAGCTCTCTCGACGCAGGACTCG
GCTTGCTGAAGCGCGCACGGCAAGAGGCGAGGGGCGGCGACTGGTGAGTACGCCAAAAATTTTGACTAGC
GGAGGCTAGAAGGAGAGAGATGGGTGCGAGAGCGTCAGTATTAAGCGGGGGAGAATTAGATCGCGATGGG
AAAAAATTCGGTTAAGGCCAGGGGGAAAGAAAAAATATAAATTAAAACATATAGTATGGGCAAGCAGGGA
GCTAGAACGATTCGCAGTTAATCCTGGCCTGTTAGAAACATCAGAAGGCTGTAGACAAATACTGGGACAG
CTACAACCATCCCTTCAGACAGGATCAGAAGAACTTAGATCATTATATAATACAGTAGCAACCCTCTATT
GTGTGCATCAAAGGATAGAGATAAAAGACACCAAGGAAGCTTTAGACAAGATAGAGGAAGAGCAAAACAA
AAGTAAGACCACCGCACAGCAAGCGGCCGGCCGCTGATCTTCAGACCTGGAGGAGGAGATATGAGGGACA
ATTGGAGAAGTGAATTATATAAATATAAAGTAGTAAAAATTGAACCATTAGGAGTAGCACCCACCAAGGC
AAAGAGAAGAGTGGTGCAGAGAGAAAAAAGAGCAGTGGGAATAGGAGCTTTGTTCCTTGGGTTCTTGGGA
GCAGCAGGAAGCACTATGGGCGCAGCGTCAATGACGCTGACGGTACAGGCCAGACAATTATTGTCTGGTA
TAGTGCAGCAGCAGAACAATTTGCTGAGGGCTATTGAGGCGCAACAGCATCTGTTGCAACTCACAGTCTG
GGGCATCAAGCAGCTCCAGGCAAGAATCCTGGCTGTGGAAAGATACCTAAAGGATCAACAGCTCCTGGGG
ATTTGGGGTTGCTCTGGAAAACTCATTTGCACCACTGCTGTGCCTTGGAATGCTAGTTGGAGTAATAAAT
CTCTGGAACAGATTTGGAATCACACGACCTGGATGGAGTGGGACAGAGAAATTAACAATTACACAAGCTT
AATACACTCCTTAATTGAAGAATCGCAAAACCAGCAAGAAAAGAATGAACAAGAATTATTGGAATTAGAT
AAATGGGCAAGTTTGTGGAATTGGTTTAACATAACAAATTGGCTGTGGTATATAAAATTATTCATAATGA
TAGTAGGAGGCTTGGTAGGTTTAAGAATAGTTTTTGCTGTACTTTCTATAGTGAATAGAGTTAGGCAGGG
ATATTCACCATTATCGTTTCAGACCCACCTCCCAACCCCGAGGGGACCCGACAGGCCCGAAGGAATAGAA
GAAGAAGGTGGAGAGAGAGACAGAGACAGATCCATTCGATTAGTGAACGGATCTCGACGGTATCGCCGAA
TTCACAAATGGCAGTATTCATCCACAATTTTAAAAGAAAAGGGGGGATTGGGGGGTACAGTGCAGGGGAA
AGAATAGTAGACATAATAGCAACAGACATACAAACTAAAGAATTACAAAAACAAATTACAAAAATTCAAA
ATTTTCGGGTTTATTACAGGGACAGCAGAGATCCAGTTTGGACTAGTCCACACCCTAACTGACACACTCG
AGTTTACCACTCCCTATCAGTGATAGAGAAAAGTGAAAGTCGAGTTTACCACTCCCTATCAGTGATAGAG
AAAAGTGAAAGTCGAGTTTACCACTCCCTATCAGTGATAGAGAAAAGTGAAAGTCGAGTTTACCACTCCC
TATCAGTGATAGAGAAAAGTGAAAGTCGAGTTTACCACTCCCTATCAGTGATAGAGAAAAGTGAAAGTCG
AGTTTACCACTCCCTATCAGTGATAGAGAAAAGTGAAAGTCGAGTTTACCACTCCCTATCAGTGATAGAG
AAAAGTGAAAGTCGAGCTCGGTACCCGGGTCGAGGTAGGCATGTACGGTGGGAGGCCTATATAAGCAGAG
CTCGTTTAGTGAACCGTCAGATCGCCTGGAGACGCCATCCACGCTGTTTTGACCTCCATAGAAGACACCG
GGACCGATCCAGCCTGCGGCCACCATGCGCGGGCGCGGGCGAGCAGGGTCTTTCCCGGGTGGGCGGCGGA
GACGACCTGCTCAATTTGCGGGCGGACGACGTGGATCTCCGTGTCGCTATGAAAATAGTAATTCTCCTAT
GGAATCCGCTTATGATGAAGCAGAACCACGTCCACCAATGTCATTTTCACATCTCCAATCTCCACCACAT
GCACCTTTTAGTTCTGCAGCTGGTCCACGCGGAGCAGGTTTCCCTGCTCAACCCCCTGCACCGCCAGCGG
CATTCCCCGAACCACTCGGTGGGATATGTGAACATTATGAAACAAGCATTGATATTTCCGCTATTGATTA
TCCAGCAGCTAATGATGAATTGGCTGATCTCTTTCAACATAGTCGCCAACAAGAGAAAGCGAAATTTGCC
GCTGTCGGGCCAACCGGTGGTGGCGGGTTTGGCGGTGATGATCCTGGTGCACCGGCAGGATTTCCAGGTG
GAGCTGTGATGCCTGGCGGTGCCTTTCATGGCCCGCCCCCAGGTGGGTGTGCAGCTTTTGCTGGTCTTGA
TGGACGGTTGGAACCTCTTTTCGAAAGGGTTGGCGCTCCAGCTCTCAGACCATTCCTCGTTATAAAACAA
GAACCACGGGAAGAATATGACGAGGCAAAACAACTCGCTCTTGCAGGTTATCTGCCACAACCACCACCCC
CACCACCCCCGTATAGTCATCCACATCCCCATCCGCCCCCAGCCTATCATCTTGCAGCTCCCCATTTGCA
ACAAATATATGCTCATTGTGGGCAAACTACTATGCATCTTCAACCTGGCCATCCGACACCCCCACCAACC
CCGGTTCCAAGTCCACATCCTGCACCTGCTCTGGGAGCAGCTGGACTCCCTGGTCCGGGGTCTGCCTTGA
AAGGCCTCGGTGCAGCACATCCAGATCTGAGAGCTTCAGGCGGGTCCGGGGCAGGAAAAGCAAAGAAAAG
TGTCGATAAGAATAGTAATGAATATAGAGTTCGCCGTGAAAGGAATAATATAGCCGTCCGGAAATCTAGG
GATAAAGCTAAACAACGAAATGTCGAAACCCAACAAAAGGTTCTCGAACTCACTAGCGATAACGATAGGC
TCAGAAAACGTGTAGAGCAACTCTCTCGGGAGTTGGATACCTTGAGAGGCATCTTCCGCCAGCTGCCAGA
GAGCTCCTTGGTCAAGGCCATGGGCAACTGCGCGGGCTCGAGCGGCGTGAGCAAGGGCGAGGAGCTGTTC
ACCGGGGTGGTGCCCATCCTGGTCGAGCTGGACGGCGACGTAAACGGCCACAAGTTCAGCGTGTCCGGCG
AGGGCGAGGGCGATGCCACCTACGGCAAGCTGACCCTGAAGTTCATCTGCACCACCGGCAAGCTGCCCGT
GCCCTGGCCCACCCTCGTGACCACCCTGACCTACGGCGTGCAGTGCTTCAGCCGCTACCCCGACCACATG
AAGCAGCACGACTTCTTCAAGTCCGCCATGCCCGAAGGCTACGTCCAGGAGCGCACCATCTTCTTCAAGG
ACGACGGCAACTACAAGACCCGCGCCGAGGTGAAGTTCGAGGGCGACACCCTGGTGAACCGCATCGAGCT
GAAGGGCATCGACTTCAAGGAGGACGGCAACATCCTGGGGCACAAGCTGGAGTACAACTACAACAGCCAC
AACGTCTATATCATGGCCGACAAGCAGAAGAACGGCATCAAGGTGAACTTCAAGATCCGCCACAACATCG
AGGACGGCAGCGTGCAGCTCGCCGACCACTACCAGCAGAACACCCCCATCGGCGACGGCCCCGTGCTGCT
GCCCGACAACCACTACCTGAGCACCCAGTCCAAGCTGAGCAAAGACCCCAACGAGAAGCGCGATCACATG
GTCCTGCTGGAGTTCGTGACCGCCGCCGGGATCACTCTCGGCATGGACGAGCTGTACAAGTAAATCGATA
GATCCTAATCAACCTCTGGATTACAAAATTTGTGAAAGATTGACTGGTATTCTTAACTATGTTGCTCCTT
TTACGCTATGTGGATACGCTGCTTTAATGCCTTTGTATCATGCTATTGCTTCCCGTATGGCTTTCATTTT
CTCCTCCTTGTATAAATCCTGGTTGCTGTCTCTTTATGAGGAGTTGTGGCCCGTTGTCAGGCAACGTGGC
GTGGTGTGCACTGTGTTTGCTGACGCAACCCCCACTGGTTAGGGCATTGCCACCACCTGTCAGCTCCTTT
CCGGGACTTTCGCTTTCCCCCTCCCTATTGCCACGGCGGAACTCATCGCCGCCTGCCTTGCCCGCTGCTG
GACAGGGGCTCGGCTGTTGGGCACTGACAATTCCGTGGTGTTGTCGGGGAAATCATCGTCCTTTCCTTGG
CTGCTCGCCTGTGTTGCCACCTGGATTCTGCGCGGGACGTCCTTCTGCTACGTCCCTTCGGCCCTCAATC
CAGCGGACCTTCCTTCCCGCGGCCTGCTGCCGGCTCTGCGGCCTCTTCCGCGTCTTCGCCTTCGCCCTCA
GACGAGTCGGATCTCCCTTTGGGCCGCCTCCCCGCCTGGTACCTTTAAGACCAATGACTTACAAGGCAGC
TGTAGATCTTAGCCACTTTTTAAAAGAAAAGGGGGGACTGGAAGGGCTAATTCACTCCCAACGAAGACAA
GATCACCTGCAGGACAGGCGCGCCCTGCTTTTTGCTTGTACTGGGTCTCTCTGGTTAGACCAGATCTGAG
CCTGGGAGCTCTCTGGCTAACTAGGGAACCCACTGCTTAAGCCTCAATAAAGCTTGCCTTGAGTGCTTCA
AGTAGTGTGTGCCCGTCTGTTGTGTGACTCTGGTAACTAGAGATCCCTCAGACCCTTTTAGTCAGTGTGG
AAAATCTCTAGCACCCGGGCGATTAAGGAAAGGGCTAGATCATTCTTGAAGACGAAAGGGCCTCGTGATA
CGCCTATTTTTATAGGTTAATGTCATGATAATAATGGTTTCTTAGACGTCAGGTGGCACTTTTCGGGGAA
ATGTGCGCGGAACCCCTATTTGTTTATTTTTCTAAATACATTCAAATATGTATCCGCTCATGAGACAATA
ACCCTGATAAATGCTTCAATAATATTGAAAAAGGAAGAGTATGAGTATTCAACATTTCCGTGTCGCCCTT
ATTCCCTTTTTTGCGGCATTTTGCCTTCCTGTTTTTGCTCACCCAGAAACGCTGGTGAAAGTAAAAGATG
CTGAAGATCAGTTGGGTGCACGAGTGGGTTACATCGAACTGGATCTCAACAGCGGTAAGATCCTTGAGAG
TTTTCGCCCCGAAGAACGTTTTCCAATGATGAGCACTTTTAAAGTTCTGCTATGTGGCGCGGTATTATCC
CGTGTTGACGCCGGGCAAGAGCAACTCGGTCGCCGCATACACTATTCTCAGAATGACTTGGTTGAGTACT
CACCAGTCACAGAAAAGCATCTTACGGATGGCATGACAGTAAGAGAATTATGCAGTGCTGCCATAACCAT
GAGTGATAACACTGCGGCCAACTTACTTCTGACAACGATCGGAGGACCGAAGGAGCTAACCGCTTTTTTG
CACAACATGGGGGATCATGTAACTCGCCTTGATCGTTGGGAACCGGAGCTGAATGAAGCCATACCAAACG
ACGAGCGTGACACCACGATGCCTGTAGCAATGGCAACAACGTTGCGCAAACTATTAACTGGCGAACTACT
TACTCTAGCTTCCCGGCAACAATTAATAGACTGGATGGAGGCGGATAAAGTTGCAGGACCACTTCTGCGC
TCGGCCCTTCCGGCTGGCTGGTTTATTGCTGATAAATCTGGAGCCGGTGAGCGTGGGTCTCGCGGTATCA
TTGCAGCACTGGGGCCAGATGGTAAGCCCTCCCGTATCGTAGTTATCTACACGACGGGGAGTCAGGCAAC
TATGGATGAACGAAATAGACAGATCGCTGAGATAGGTGCCTCACTGATTAAGCATTGGTAACTGTCAGAC
CAAGTTTACTCATATATACTTTAGATTGATTTAAAACTTCATTTTTAATTTAAAAGGATCTAGGTGAAGA
TCCTTTTTGATAATCTCATGACCAAAATCCCTTAACGTGAGTTTTCGTTCCACTGAGCGTCAGACCCCGT
AGAAAAGATCAAAGGATCTTCTTGAGATCCTTTTTTTCTGCGCGTAATCTGCTGCTTGCAAACAAAAAAA
CCACCGCTACCAGCGGTGGTTTGTTTGCCGGATCAAGAGCTACCAACTCTTTTTCCGAAGGTAACTGGCT
TCAGCAGAGCGCAGATACCAAATACTGTTCTTCTAGTGTAGCCGTAGTTAGGCCACCACTTCAAGAACTC
TGTAGCACCGCCTACATACCTCGCTCTGCTAATCCTGTTACCAGTGGCTGCTGCCAGTGGCGATAAGTCG
TGTCTTACCGGGTTGGACTCAAGACGATAGTTACCGGATAAGGCGCAGCGGTCGGGCTGAACGGGGGGTT
CGTGCACACAGCCCAGCTTGGAGCGAACGACCTACACCGAACTGAGATACCTACAGCGTGAGCTATGAGA
AAGCGCCACGCTTCCCGAAGGGAGAAAGGCGGACAGGTATCCGGTAAGCGGCAGGGTCGGAACAGGAGAG
CGCACGAGGGAGCTTCCAGGGGGAAACGCCTGGTATCTTTATAGTCCTGTCGGGTTTCGCCACCTCTGAC
TTGAGCGTCGATTTTTGTGATGCTCGTCAGGGGGGCGGAGCCTATGGAAAAACGCCAGCAACGCGGCCTT
TTTACGGTTCCTGGCCTTTTGCTGGCCTTTTGCTCACATGTTCTTTCCTGCGTTATCCCCTGATTCTGTG
GATAACCGTATTACCGCCTTTGAGTGAGCTGATACCGCTCGCCGCAGCCGAACGACCGAGCGCAGCGAGT
CAGTGAGCGAGGAAGCGGAAGAGCGCCCAATACGCAAACCGCCTCTCCCCGCGCGTTGGCCGATTCATTA
ATGCAGCAAGCTCATGGCTGACTAATTTTTTTTATTTATGCAGAGGCCGAGGCCGCCTCGGCCTCTGAGC
TATTCCAGAAGTAGTGAGGAGGCTTTTTTGGAGGCCTAGGCTTTTGCAAAAAGCTCCCCGTGGCACGACA
GGTTTCCCGACTGGAAAGCGGGCAGTGAGCGCAACGCAATTAATGTGAGTTAGCTCACTCATTAGGCACC
CCAGGCTTTACACTTTATGCTTCCGGCTCGTATGTTGTGTGGAATTGTGAGCGGATAACAATTTCACACA
GGAAACAGCTATGACATGATTACGAATTTCACAAATAAAGCATTTTTTTCACTGCATTCTAGTTGTGGTT
TGTCCAAACTCATCAATGTATCTTATCATGTCTGGATCAACTGGATAACTCAAGCTAACCAAAATCATCC
CAAACTTCCCACCCCATACCCTATTACCACTGCCAATTACCTGTGGTTTCATTTACTCTAAACCTGTGAT
TCCTCTGAATTATTTTCATTTTAAAGAAATTGTATTTGTTAAATATGTACTACAAACTTAGTAGT
Features (pLannotate 1.2.2; 26 found; start..end, strand, type, name):
    377..634     +  LTR            5' LTR (truncated): truncated 5' long terminal repeat (LTR) from HIV-1
    681..806     +  misc_feature   HIV-1 Ψ: packaging signal of human immunodeficiency virus type 1
    790..1128    +  CDS            HIV-1 gag (fragment): gag protein from human immunodeficiency virus 1; gag
   1303..1536    +  misc_feature   RRE: The Rev response element (RRE) of HIV-1 allows for Rev-dependent mRNA export from the nucleus to the cytoplasm.
   1913..2013    +  CDS            Rev (fragment): human immunodeficiency virus 1 (HIV-1) Rev protein; rev; enhances nuclear export of unspliced and incompletely spliced viral mRNAs
   2058..2175    +  misc_feature   cPPT/CTS: central polypurine tract and central termination sequence of HIV-1
   2217..2237    -  promoter       SV40 promoter (fragment): SV40 enhancer and early promoter
   2251..2521    +  protein_bind   tetracycline response element: contains seven copies of the tetracycline operator tetO tetracycline repressor TetR
   2532..2549    +  misc_feature   MCS (fragment): pUC18/19 multiple cloning site
   2549..2616    +  promoter       tight TRE promoter (fragment): Tet-responsive promoter PTight, consisting of seven tet operator sequences followed by the minimal CMV promoter
   2799..3884    +  CDS            CEBPA: CEBPA_HUMAN - Also known as CEBP From Homo sapiens (Human).
   3897..4613    +  CDS            mEGFP: enhanced GFP with monomerizing A206K mutation (Zacharias et al., 2002) mammalian codon-optimized
   4627..5215    +  misc_feature   WPRE: woodchuck hepatitis virus posttranscriptional regulatory element
   5210..5320    +  CDS            nef (fragment): NEF_SIVS4 - Experimental evidence at protein level: Swiss-Prot protein existence level 1. Interferes with TCR signaling from the cell membrane. Interacts with CD247/TCRZ (TCR zeta chain) and exert potent down- regulation of cell surface TCR/CD3 complexes. From Simian immunodeficiency virus (isolate F236/smH4) (SIV-sm) (Simian immunodeficiency virus sooty mangabey monkey).
   5363..5543    +  LTR            5' LTR (truncated): truncated 5' long terminal repeat (LTR) from HIV-1
   5676..5780    +  promoter       AmpR promoter: bla
   5781..6641    +  CDS            AmpR: β-lactamase; bla; confers resistance to ampicillin, carbenicillin, and related antibiotics
   6812..7400    +  rep_origin     ori: high-copy-number ColE1/pMB1/pBR322/pUC origin of replication
   7583..7637    +  CDS            lacI (fragment): lac repressor; lacI; The lac repressor binds to the lac operator to inhibit transcription in E. coli. This inhibition can be relieved by adding lactose or isopropyl-β-D-thiogalactopyranoside (IPTG).
   7643..7736    +  rep_origin     SV40 ori (fragment): SV40 origin of replication
   7761..7798    +  CDS            lacI (fragment): lac repressor; lacI; The lac repressor binds to the lac operator to inhibit transcription in E. coli. This inhibition can be relieved by adding lactose or isopropyl-β-D-thiogalactopyranoside (IPTG).
   7811..7832    +  protein_bind   CAP binding site: CAP binding activates transcription in the presence of cAMP. E. coli catabolite activator protein
   7847..7877    +  promoter       lac promoter: promoter for the E. coli lac operon
   7885..7901    +  protein_bind   lac operator: The lac repressor binds to the lac operator to inhibit transcription in E. coli. This inhibition can be relieved by adding lactose or isopropyl-β-D-thiogalactopyranoside (IPTG). lac repressor encoded by lacI
   7935..8018    +  polyA_signal   SV40 poly(A) signal (fragment): SV40 polyadenylation signal
   8185..329     +  CDS            nef (fragment) (across the origin): NEF_HV1BR - Experimental evidence at protein level: Swiss-Prot protein existence level 1. Extracellular Nef protein targets CD4(+) T-lymphocytes for apoptosis by interacting with CXCR4 surface receptors (PubMed:14990729). From Human immunodeficiency virus type 1 group M subtype B (isolate BRU/LAI) (HIV-1).
