[The description below was written by a language model from this plasmid's Addgene catalogue record and pLannotate feature annotations shown in this document.]
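Description:
pHAGE-mEGFP-hCEBPa_AroPERFECT_IS10 is an HIV-1-based lentiviral transfer plasmid built on the pHAGE backbone, intended for stable integration of a tagged human CEBPA variant into mammalian cells. In bacteria it is maintained through a high-copy ColE1/pUC-type origin and selected with ampicillin via the β-lactamase gene. The viral portion carries the usual transfer-vector elements. Truncated LTRs flank the cassette. The Ψ packaging signal, with an adjoining gag fragment, directs encapsidation of the genomic RNA. The Rev response element allows Rev-dependent nuclear export of that RNA. The cPPT/CTS supports efficient transduction. Short gag, rev and nef fragments are annotated, so viral proteins must come from separate helper plasmids.

The payload is driven by a tetracycline-responsive promoter, annotated as seven tetO repeats followed by a fragment of the PTight minimal CMV promoter. Expression should therefore depend on a Tet transactivator, which the feature table does not show on this plasmid and which would need to be supplied separately. Downstream lies the human CEBPA coding sequence in its "AroPERFECT IS10" form, followed directly by monomeric EGFP (A206K). This matches the catalogue's C-terminal tag placement, even though the plasmid name lists mEGFP first. A WPRE after the fusion enhances transcript stability and expression. The record does not define which sequence changes make up the AroPERFECT IS10 variant. No mammalian selection marker is annotated, so the mEGFP fluorescence is the apparent means of identifying transduced, induced cells and of visualising the fusion protein. The stated purpose is integration of this CEBPA variant–mEGFP fusion.
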