Addgene plasmid #215616: pHAGE-mEGFP-hCEBPa_AroPERFECT_IS10
Purpose: For integration of CEBPa AroPERFECT IS10 mEGFP
Depositing lab: Denes Hnisz. Depositing organization: Max Planck Institute for Molecular Genetics. Publication: An activity-specificity trade-off encoded in human transcription factors. Naderi J, Magalhaes AP, Kibar G, Stik G, Zhang Y, Mackowiak SD, Wieler HM, Rossi F, Buschow R, Christou-Kent M, Alcoverro-Bertran M, Graf T, Vingron M, Hnisz D. Nat Cell Biol. 2024 Aug;26(8):1309-1321. doi: 10.1038/s41556-024-01411-0. Epub 2024 Jul 5. PubMed 38969762.
Backbone
  Vector backbone: pHAGE
  Vector type: Lentiviral
Growth in bacteria
  Bacterial resistance: Ampicillin, 100 μg/mL
  Growth temperature: 37°C
  Growth strain: NEB Stable
  Copy number: High Copy
Gene/Insert
  Gene/Insert name: CEBPa AroPERFECT IS10
  Species: H. sapiens (human)
  Entrez Gene: CEBPA (a.k.a. C/EBP-alpha, CEBP)
  Tag / fusion protein: mEGFP (C terminal on insert)
  Cloning method: Gibson Cloning
Terms and licenses: Academic/Nonprofit Terms; Industry Terms: Not Available to Industry
How to cite: pHAGE-mEGFP-hCEBPa_AroPERFECT_IS10 was a gift from Denes Hnisz (Addgene plasmid # 215616 ; http://n2t.net/addgene:215616 ; RRID:Addgene_215616)
